Addgene plasmid #101040: pEGFP-NMHC-IIA-S1916A
Purpose: Expresses GFP-MYH9 construct (human myosin IIA) carrying mutation of serine 1916 to alanine, driven by CMV promoter. Thus inhibits PKC phosphorylation of the tail. Also carries S1915A mutation.
Depositing lab: Tom Egelhoff. Depositing organization: Cleveland Clinic Foundation. Publication: Myosin IIA Heavy Chain Phosphorylation Mediates Adhesion Maturation and Protrusion in Three Dimensions. Rai V, Thomas DG, Beach JR, Egelhoff TT. J Biol Chem. 2017 Feb 24;292(8):3099-3111. doi: 10.1074/jbc.M116.733402. Epub 2017 Jan 4. PubMed 28053086.
Backbone
  Vector backbone: pEGFP-C3
  Backbone manufacturer: clonetech
  Vector type: Mammalian Expression
  Selectable markers: Neomycin (select with G418)
Growth in bacteria
  Bacterial resistance: Kanamycin, 50 μg/mL
  Growth temperature: 37°C
  Growth strain: DH5alpha
  Copy number: Low Copy
Gene/Insert
  Gene/Insert name: Non-muscle myosin IIA heavy chain (alt name: MYH9)
  Species: H. sapiens (human)
  Insert size (bp): 5883
  Mutation: S1916A, S1917A
  Entrez Gene: MYH9 (a.k.a. BDPLT6, DFNA17, EPSTS, FTNS, MATINS, MHA, NMHC-II-A, NMMHC-IIA, NMMHCA)
  Promoter: CMV
  Tag / fusion protein: GFP (N terminal on insert)
  Cloning method: Restriction Enzyme; 5′ cloning site NheI (unknown if destroyed); 3′ cloning site SalI (unknown if destroyed)
  Sequencing primers: 5′ GTGACCGCCGCCGGGATCACTCTCGG
Resource information
  A portion of this plasmid was derived from a plasmid made by: Dr. Robert Adelstein, NIHLB, NIH
Terms and licenses: Academic/Nonprofit Terms; Industry Terms: Not Available to Industry
How to cite: pEGFP-NMHC-IIA-S1916A was a gift from Tom Egelhoff (Addgene plasmid # 101040 ; http://n2t.net/addgene:101040 ; RRID:Addgene_101040)
