[The description below was written by a language model from this plasmid's Addgene catalogue record and pLannotate feature annotations shown in this document.]
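Description:
pEGFP-NMHC-IIA-S1916A is a mammalian expression plasmid built on the pEGFP-C3 backbone that produces human non-muscle myosin IIA heavy chain (MYH9) fused at its N terminus to EGFP. In the sequenced 10.6 kb record, the CMV immediate-early enhancer and promoter drive an EGFP open reading frame that continues through a short remnant of the multiple cloning site into the roughly 5.9 kb MYH9 coding sequence, and the transcript is terminated by the SV40 polyadenylation signal. The myosin carries a serine-to-alanine substitution at residue 1916, which removes a protein kinase C phosphorylation site in the tail. A neighbouring serine is also mutated, but the record is inconsistent about which one: the purpose statement gives S1915A, while the mutation field lists S1917A.

The plasmid is propagated in E. coli through a ColE1/pUC-type origin, although the catalogue lists it as low copy, and it also carries an f1 origin. A single NeoR/KanR (Tn5 aminoglycoside phosphotransferase) gene provides selection in both hosts. A bacterial promoter upstream gives kanamycin resistance in E. coli, and the SV40 early promoter with an HSV TK polyadenylation signal gives G418 resistance for selecting stably transfected mammalian cells. Several small annotated fragments (RSF ori, large T antigen, ble, bGH poly(A)) appear to be partial matches within backbone sequence rather than functional elements.

The construct is suited to live imaging and localisation of a non-phosphorylatable myosin IIA. It allows comparison with the wild-type protein to test how PKC-dependent heavy chain tail phosphorylation affects myosin behaviour. The associated study examined this in adhesion maturation and cell protrusion in three-dimensional environments.
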