Features (pLannotate 1.2.2; 17 found; start..end, strand, type, name):
      1..33      +  rep_origin     RSF ori (fragment): Plasmids containing the RSF 1030 origin of replication can be propagated in E. coli cells that contain additional plasmids with compatible origins.
    101..404     +  enhancer       CMV enhancer: human cytomegalovirus immediate early enhancer
    405..608     +  promoter       CMV promoter: human cytomegalovirus (CMV) immediate early promoter
    653..1369    +  CDS            EGFP: EGFP is a basic (constitutively fluorescent) green fluorescent protein published in 1996, derived from Aequorea victoria. It is reported to be a rapidly-maturing weak dimer with moderate acid sensitivity.
   1371..1393    +  misc_feature   MCS (fragment): multiple cloning site
   1394..7273    +  CDS            MYH9: MYH9_HUMAN - Experimental evidence at protein level: Swiss-Prot protein existence level 1. Cellular myosin that appears to play a role in cytokinesis, cell shape, and specialized functions such as secretion and capping. Required for cortical actin clearance prior to oocyte exocytosis (By similarity). Promotes cell motility in conjunction with S100A4 (PubMed:16707441). During cell spreading, plays an important role in cytoskeleton reorganization, focal contact formation (in the margins but not the central part of spreading cells), and lamellipodial retraction; this function is mechanically anta
   7280..7307    +  misc_feature   MCS (fragment): multiple cloning site
   7324..7408    +  CDS            large T antigen (fragment): large T antigen from SV40 (simian virus 40)
   7431..7552    +  polyA_signal   SV40 poly(A) signal: SV40 polyadenylation signal
   7586..8014    -  rep_origin     f1 ori (sequence partly withheld): f1 bacteriophage origin of replication; arrow indicates direction of (+) strand synthesis
   8041..8145    +  promoter       AmpR promoter: bla
   8147..8504    +  promoter       SV40 promoter: SV40 enhancer and early promoter
   8539..9333    +  CDS            NeoR/KanR: aminoglycoside phosphotransferase from Tn5; aph(3')-II (or nptII); confers resistance to neomycin, kanamycin, and G418 (Geneticin®)
   9354..9506    +  CDS            ble (fragment): BLE_KLEPN - Experimental evidence at protein level: Swiss-Prot protein existence level 1. Binding protein with a strong affinity to the bleomycin family of antibiotics. Binds to CL990; an antimitotic-antibiotic compound. From Klebsiella pneumoniae.
   9565..9612    +  polyA_signal   HSV TK poly(A) signal: herpes simplex virus thymidine kinase polyadenylation signal (Cole and Stacy, 1985)
   9703..9719    -  polyA_signal   bGH poly(A) signal (fragment): bovine growth hormone polyadenylation signal
   9941..10529   +  rep_origin     ori: high-copy-number ColE1/pMB1/pBR322/pUC origin of replication
>Addgene plasmid #101040 | pEGFP-NMHC-IIA-S1916A | addgene full sequence | sequence record 198956 | Addgene NGS Result
ATCCCCTGATTCTGTGGATAACCGTATTACCGCCATGCATTAGTTATTAATAGTAATCAATTACGGGGTC
ATTAGTTCATAGCCCATATATGGAGTTCCGCGTTACATAACTTACGGTAAATGGCCCGCCTGGCTGACCG
CCCAACGACCCCCGCCCATTGACGTCAATAATGACGTATGTTCCCATAGTAACGCCAATAGGGACTTTCC
ATTGACGTCAATGGGTGGAGTATTTACGGTAAACTGCCCACTTGGCAGTACATCAAGTGTATCATATGCC
AAGTACGCCCCCTATTGACGTCAATGACGGTAAATGGCCCGCCTGGCATTATGCCCAGTACATGACCTTA
TGGGACTTTCCTACTTGGCAGTACATCTACGTATTAGTCATCGCTATTACCATGGTGATGCGGTTTTGGC
AGTACATCAATGGGCGTGGATAGCGGTTTGACTCACGGGGATTTCCAAGTCTCCACCCCATTGACGTCAA
TGGGAGTTTGTTTTGGCACCAAAATCAACGGGACTTTCCAAAATGTCGTAACAACTCCGCCCCATTGACG
CAAATGGGCGGTAGGCGTGTACGGTGGGAGGTCTATATAAGCAGAGCTGGTTTAGTGAACCGTCAGATCC
GCTAGCGCTACCGGTCGCCACCATGGTGAGCAAGGGCGAGGAGCTGTTCACCGGGGTGGTGCCCATCCTG
GTCGAGCTGGACGGCGACGTAAACGGCCACAAGTTCAGCGTGTCCGGCGAGGGCGAGGGCGATGCCACCT
ACGGCAAGCTGACCCTGAAGTTCATCTGCACCACCGGCAAGCTGCCCGTGCCCTGGCCCACCCTCGTGAC
CACCCTGACCTACGGCGTGCAGTGCTTCAGCCGCTACCCCGACCACATGAAGCAGCACGACTTCTTCAAG
TCCGCCATGCCCGAAGGCTACGTCCAGGAGCGCACCATCTTCTTCAAGGACGACGGCAACTACAAGACCC
GCGCCGAGGTGAAGTTCGAGGGCGACACCCTGGTGAACCGCATCGAGCTGAAGGGCATCGACTTCAAGGA
GGACGGCAACATCCTGGGGCACAAGCTGGAGTACAACTACAACAGCCACAACGTCTATATCATGGCCGAC
AAGCAGAAGAACGGCATCAAGGTGAACTTCAAGATCCGCCACAACATCGAGGACGGCAGCGTGCAGCTCG
CCGACCACTACCAGCAGAACACCCCCATCGGCGACGGCCCCGTGCTGCTGCCCGACAACCACTACCTGAG
CACCCAGTCCGCCCTGAGCAAAGACCCCAACGAGAAGCGCGATCACATGGTCCTGCTGGAGTTCGTGACC
GCCGCCGGGATCACTCTCGGCATGGACGAGCTGTACAAGTACTCAGATCTCGAGCTCAAGCTTATGGCAC
AGCAAGCTGCCGATAAGTATCTCTATGTGGATAAAAACTTCATCAACAATCCGCTGGCCCAGGCCGACTG
GGCTGCCAAGAAGCTGGTATGGGTGCCTTCCGACAAGAGTGGCTTTGAGCCAGCCAGCCTCAAGGAGGAG
GTGGGCGAAGAGGCCATCGTGGAGCTGGTGGAGAATGGGAAGAAGGTGAAGGTGAACAAGGATGACATCC
AGAAGATGAACCCGCCCAAGTTCTCCAAGGTGGAGGACATGGCAGAGCTCACGTGCCTCAACGAAGCCTC
GGTGCTGCACAACCTCAAGGAGCGTTACTACTCAGGGCTCATCTACACCTATTCAGGCCTGTTCTGTGTG
GTCATCAATCCTTACAAGAACCTGCCCATCTACTCTGAAGAGATTGTGGAAATGTACAAGGGCAAGAAGA
GGCACGAGATGCCCCCTCACATCTATGCCATCACAGACACCGCCTACAGGAGTATGATGCAAGACCGAGA
AGATCAATCCATCTTGTGCACTGGTGAATCTGGAGCTGGCAAGACGGAGAACACCAAGAAGGTCATCCAG
TATCTGGCGTACGTGGCGTCCTCGCACAAGAGCAAGAAGGACCAGGGCGAGCTGGAGCGGCAGCTGCTGC
AGGCCAACCCCATCCTGGAGGCCTTCGGGAACGCCAAGACCGTGAAGAATGACAACTCCTCCCGCTTCGG
CAAATTCATTCGCATCAACTTTGATGTCAATGGCTACATTGTTGGAGCCAACATTGAGACTTATCTTTTG
GAGAAATCTCGTGCTATCCGCCAAGCCAAGGAAGAACGGACCTTCCACATCTTCTATTATCTCCTGTCTG
GGGCTGGAGAGCACCTGAAGACCGATCTCCTGTTGGAGCCGTACAACAAATACCGCTTCCTGTCCAATGG
ACACGTCACCATCCCCGGGCAGCAGGACAAGGACATGTTCCAGGAGACCATGGAGGCCATGAGGATTATG
GGCATCCCAGAAGAGGAGCAAATGGGCCTGCTGCGGGTCATCTCAGGGGTTCTTCAGCTCGGCAACATCG
TCTTCAAGAAGGAGCGGAACACTGACCAGGCGTCCATGCCCGACAACACAGCTGCCCAAAAGGTGTCCCA
TCTCTTGGGTATCAATGTGACCGATTTCACCAGAGGAATCCTCACCCCGCGCATCAAGGTGGGACGGGAT
TACGTCCAGAAGGCGCAGACTAAAGAGCAGGCTGACTTTGCCATCGAGGCCTTGGCCAAGGCGACCTATG
AGCGGATGTTCCGCTGGCTGGTGCTGCGCATCAACAAGGCTCTGGACAAGACCAAGAGGCAGGGCGCCTC
CTTCATCGGGATCCTGGACATTGCCGGCTTCGAGATCTTTGATCTGAACTCGTTTGAGCAGCTGTGCATC
AATTACACCAATGAGAAGCTGCAGCAGCTCTTCAACCACACCATGTTCATCCTGGAGCAGGAGGAGTACC
AGCGCGAGGGCATCGAGTGGAACTTCATCGACTTTGGCCTCGACCTGCAGCCCTGCATCGACCTCATTGA
GAAGCCAGCAGGCCCCCCGGGCATTCTGGCCCTGCTGGACGAGGAGTGCTGGTTCCCCAAAGCCACCGAC
AAGAGCTTCGTGGAGAAGGTGATGCAGGAGCAGGGCACCCACCCCAAGTTCCAGAAGCCCAAGCAGCTGA
AGGACAAAGCTGATTTCTGCATTATCCACTATGCCGGCAAGGTGGATTACAAAGCTGACGAGTGGCTGAT
GAAGAACATGGATCCCCTGAATGACAACATCGCCACACTGCTCCACCAGTCCTCTGACAAGTTTGTCTCG
GAGCTGTGGAAGGATGTGGACCGCATCATCGGCCTGGACCAGGTGGCCGGCATGTCGGAGACCGCACTGC
CCGGGGCCTTCAAGACGCGGAAGGGCATGTTCCGCACTGTGGGGCAGCTTTACAAGGAGCAGCTGGCCAA
GCTGATGGCTACGCTGAGGAACACGAACCCCAACTTTGTCCGCTGCATCATCCCCAACCACGAGAAGAAG
GCCGGCAAGCTGGACCCGCATCTCGTGCTGGACCAGCTGCGCTGCAACGGTGTTCTCGAGGGCATCCGTA
TCTGCCGCCAGGGCTTCCCCAACAGGGTGGTCTTCCAGGAGTTTCGGCAGAGATATGAGATCCTGACTCC
AAACTCCATTCCCAAGGGTTTCATGGACGGGAAGCAGGCGTGCGTGCTCATGATAAAAGCCCTGGAGCTC
GACAGCAATCTGTACCGCATTGGCCAGAGCAAAGTCTTCTTCCGTGCCGGTGTGCTGGCCCACCTGGAGG
AGGAGCGAGACCTGAAGATCACCGACGTCATCATAGGGTTCCAGGCCTGCTGCAGGGGCTACCTGGCCAG
GAAAGCATTTGCCAAGCGGCAGCAGCAGCTTACCGCCATGAAGGTCCTCCAGCGGAACTGCGCTGCCTAC
CTGAAGCTGCGGAACTGGCAGTGGTGGCGGCTCTTCACCAAGGTCAAGCCGCTGCTGCAGGTGAGCCGGC
AGGAGGAGGAGATGATGGCCAAGGAGGAGGAGCTGGTGAAGGTCAGAGAGAAGCAGCTGGCTGCGGAGAA
CAGGCTCACGGAGATGGAGACGCTGCAGTCTCAGCTCATGGCAGAGAAATTGCAGCTGCAGGAGCAGCTC
CAGGCAGAAACCGAGCTGTGTGCCGAGGCTGAGGAGCTCCGGGCCCGCCTGACCGCCAAGAAGCAGGAAT
TAGAAGAGATCTGCCATGACCTAGAGGCCAGGGTGGAGGAGGAGGAGGAGCGCTGCCAGCACCTGCAGGC
GGAGAAGAAGAAGATGCAGCAGAACATCCAGGAGCTTGAGGAGCAGCTGGAGGAGGAGGAGAGCGCCCGG
CAGAAGCTGCAGCTGGAGAAGGTGACCACCGAGGCGAAGCTGAAAAAGCTGGAGGAGGAGCAGATCATCC
TGGAGGACCAGAACTGCAAGCTGGCCAAGGAAAAGAAACTGCTGGAAGACAGAATAGCTGAGTTCACCAC
CAACCTCACAGAAGAGGAGGAGAAATCTAAGAGCCTCGCCAAGCTCAAGAACAAGCATGAGGCAATGATC
ACTGACTTGGAAGAGCGCCTCCGCAGGGAGGAGAAGCAGCGACAGGAGCTGGAGAAGACCCGCCGGAAGC
TGGAGGGAGACTCCACAGACCTCAGCGACCAGATCGCCGAGCTCCAGGCCCAGATCGCGGAGCTCAAGAT
GCAGCTGGCCAAGAAAGAGGAGGAGCTCCAGGCCGCCCTGGCCAGAGTGGAAGAGGAAGCTGCCCAGAAG
AACATGGCCCTCAAGAAGATCCGGGAGCTGGAATCTCAGATCTCTGAACTCCAGGAAGACCTGGAGTCTG
AGCGTGCTTCCAGGAATAAAGCTGAGAAGCAGAAACGGGACCTTGGGGAAGAGCTAGAGGCGCTGAAAAC
AGAGTTGGAGGACACGCTGGATTCCACAGCTGCCCAGCAGGAGCTCAGGTCAAAACGTGAGCAGGAGGTG
AACATCCTGAAGAAGACCCTGGAGGAGGAGGCCAAGACCCACGAGGCCCAGATCCAGGAGATGAGGCAGA
AGCACTCACAGGCCGTGGAGGAGCTGGCGGAGCAGCTGGAGCAGACGAAGCGGGTGAAAGCAAACCTCGA
GAAGGCAAAGCAGACTCTGGAGAACGAGCGGGGGGAGCTGGCCAACGAGGTGAAGGTGCTGCTGCAGGGC
AAAGGGGACTCGGAGCACAAGCGCAAGAAAGTGGAGGCGCAGCTGCAGGAGCTGCAGGTCAAGTTCAACG
AGGGAGAGCGCGTGCGCACAGAGCTGGCCGACAAGGTCACCAAGCTGCAGGTGGAGCTGGACAACGTGAC
CGGGCTTCTCAGCCAGTCCGACAGCAAGTCCAGCAAGCTCACCAAGGACTTCTCCGCGCTGGAGTCCCAG
CTGCAGGACACTCAGGAGCTGCTGCAGGAGGAGAACCGGCAGAAGCTGAGCCTGAGCACCAAGCTCAAGC
AGGTGGAGGACGAGAAGAATTCCTTCCGGGAGCAGCTGGAGGAGGAGGAGGAGGCCAAGCACAACCTGGA
GAAGCAGATCGCCACCCTCCATGCCCAGGTGGCCGACATGAAAAAGAAGATGGAGGACAGTGTGGGGTGC
CTGGAAACTGCTGAGGAGGTGAAGAGGAAGCTCCAGAAGGACCTGGAGGGCCTGAGCCAGCGGCACGAGG
AGAAGGTGGCCGCCTACGACAAGCTGGAGAAGACCAAGACGCGGCTGCAGCAGGAGCTGGACGACCTGCT
GGTGGACCTGGACCACCAGCGCCAGAGCGCGTGCAACCTGGAGAAGAAGCAGAAGAAGTTTGACCAGCTC
CTGGCGGAGGAGAAGACCATCTCTGCCAAGTATGCAGAGGAGCGCGACCGGGCTGAGGCGGAGGCCCGAG
AGAAGGAGACCAAGGCTCTGTCGCTGGCCCGGGCCCTGGAGGAAGCCATGGAGCAGAAGGCGGAGCTGGA
GCGGCTCAACAAGCAGTTCCGCACGGAGATGGAGGACCTTATGAGCTCCAAGGATGATGTGGGCAAGAGT
GTCCACGAGCTGGAGAAGTCCAAGCGGGCCCTAGAGCAGCAGGTGGAGGAGATGAAGACGCAGCTGGAAG
AGCTGGAGGACGAGCTGCAGGCCACCGAAGATGCCAAGCTGCGGTTGGAGGTCAACCTGCAGGCCATGAA
GGCCCAGTTCGAGCGGGACCTGCAGGGCCGGGACGAGCAGAGCGAGGAGAAGAAGAAGCAGCTGGTCAGA
CAGGTGCGGGAGATGGAGGCAGAGCTGGAGGACGAGAGGAAGCAGCGCTCGATGGCAGTGGCCGCCCGGA
AGAAGCTGGAGATGGACCTGAAGGACCTGGAGGCGCACATCGACTCGGCCAACAAGAACCGGGACGAAGC
CATCAAACAGCTGCGGAAGCTGCAGGCCCAGATGAAGGACTGCATGCGCGAGCTGGATGACACCCGCGCC
TCTCGTGAGGAGATCCTGGCCCAGGCCAAAGAGAACGAGAAGAAGCTGAAGAGCATGGAGGCCGAGATGA
TCCAGTTGCAGGAGGAACTGGCAGCCGCGGAGCGTGCCAAGCGCCAGGCCCAGCAGGAGCGGGATGAGCT
GGCTGACGAGATCGCCAACAGCAGCGGCAAAGGAGCCCTGGCGTTAGAGGAGAAGCGGCGTCTGGAGGCC
CGCATCGCCCAGCTGGAGGAGGAGCTGGAGGAGGAGCAGGGCAACACGGAGCTGATCAACGACCGGCTGA
AGAAGGCCAACCTGCAGATCGACCAGATCAACACCGACCTGAACCTGGAGCGCAGCCACGCCCAGAAGAA
CGAGAATGCTCGGCAGCAGCTGGAACGCCAGAACAAGGAGCTTAAGGTCAAGCTGCAGGAGATGGAGGGC
ACTGTCAAGTCCAAGTACAAGGCCTCCATCACCGCCCTCGAGGCCAAGATTGCACAGCTGGAGGAGCAGC
TGGACAACGAGACCAAGGAGCGCCAGGCAGCCTGCAAACAGGTGCGTCGGACCGAGAAGAAGCTGAAGGA
TGTGCTGCTGCAGGTGGATGACGAGCGGAGGAACGCCGAGCAGTACAAGGACCAGGCCGACAAGGCATCT
ACCCGCCTGAAGCAGCTCAAGCGGCAGCTGGAGGAGGCCGAAGAGGAGGCCCAGCGGGCCAACGCCTCCC
GCCGGAAACTGCAGCGCGAGCTGGAGGACGCCACTGAGACGGCCGATGCCATGAACCGCGAAGTCGCCGC
CCTAAAGAACAAGCTCAGGCGCGGGGACCTGCCGTTTGTCGTGCCCCGCCGAATGGCCCGGAAAGGCGCC
GGGGATGGCTCCGACGAAGAGGTAGATGGCAAAGCGGATGGGGCTGAGGCCAAACCTGCCGAATAAACTA
GTCGACGGTACCGCGGGCCCGGGATCCACCGGATCTAGATAACTGATCATAATCAGCCATACCACATTTG
TAGAGGTTTTACTTGCTTTAAAAAACCTCCCACACCTCCCCCTGAACCTGAAACATAAAATGAATGCAAT
TGTTGTTGTTAACTTGTTTATTGCAGCTTATAATGGTTACAAATAAAGCAATAGCATCACAAATTTCACA
AATAAAGCATTTTTTTCACTGCATTCTAGTTGTGGTTTGTCCAAACTCATCAATGTATCTTAACGCGTAA
ATTGTAAGCGTTAATATTTTGTTAAAATTCGCGTTAAATTTTTGTTAAATCAGCTCATTTTTTAACCAAT
AGGCCGAAATCGGCAAAATCCCTTATAAATCAAAAGAATAGACCGAGATAGGGT
[37 nt withheld, positions 7685-7721]
AAAGAACGTGGACTCCAACGTCAAAGG
[49 nt withheld, positions 7749-7797]
T
[91 nt withheld, positions 7799-7889]
G
[124 nt withheld, positions 7891-8014]
CAGGTGGCACTTTTCGGGGAAATGTGCGCGGAACCCCTATTTGTTTATTTTTCTAAATACATTCAAATAT
GTATCCGCTCATGAGACAATAACCCTGATAAATGCTTCAATAATATTGAAAAAGGAAGAGTCCTGAGGCG
GAAAGAACCAGCTGTGGAATGTGTGTCAGTTAGGGTGTGGAAAGTCCCCAGGCTCCCCAGCAGGCAGAAG
TATGCAAAGCATGCATCTCAATTAGTCAGCAACCAGGTGTGGAAAGTCCCCAGGCTCCCCAGCAGGCAGA
AGTATGCAAAGCATGCATCTCAATTAGTCAGCAACCATAGTCCCGCCCCTAACTCCGCCCATCCCGCCCC
TAACTCCGCCCAGTTCCGCCCATTCTCCGCCCCATGGCTGACTAATTTTTTTTATTTATGCAGAGGCCGA
GGCCGCCTCGGCCTCTGAGCTATTCCAGAAGTAGTGAGGAGGCTTTTTTGGAGGCCTAGGCTTTTGCAAA
GATCGATCAAGAGACAGGATGAGGATCGTTTCGCATGATTGAACAAGATGGATTGCACGCAGGTTCTCCG
GCCGCTTGGGTGGAGAGGCTATTCGGCTATGACTGGGCACAACAGACAATCGGCTGCTCTGATGCCGCCG
TGTTCCGGCTGTCAGCGCAGGGGCGCCCGGTTCTTTTTGTCAAGACCGACCTGTCCGGTGCCCTGAATGA
ACTGCAAGACGAGGCAGCGCGGCTATCGTGGCTGGCCACGACGGGCGTTCCTTGCGCAGCTGTGCTCGAC
GTTGTCACTGAAGCGGGAAGGGACTGGCTGCTATTGGGCGAAGTGCCGGGGCAGGATCTCCTGTCATCTC
ACCTTGCTCCTGCCGAGAAAGTATCCATCATGGCTGATGCAATGCGGCGGCTGCATACGCTTGATCCGGC
TACCTGCCCATTCGACCACCAAGCGAAACATCGCATCGAGCGAGCACGTACTCGGATGGAAGCCGGTCTT
GTCGATCAGGATGATCTGGACGAAGAGCATCAGGGGCTCGCGCCAGCCGAACTGTTCGCCAGGCTCAAGG
CGAGCATGCCCGACGGCGAGGATCTCGTCGTGACCCATGGCGATGCCTGCTTGCCGAATATCATGGTGGA
AAATGGCCGCTTTTCTGGATTCATCGACTGTGGCCGGCTGGGTGTGGCGGACCGCTATCAGGACATAGCG
TTGGCTACCCGTGATATTGCTGAAGAGCTTGGCGGCGAATGGGCTGACCGCTTCCTCGTGCTTTACGGTA
TCGCCGCTCCCGATTCGCAGCGCATCGCCTTCTATCGCCTTCTTGACGAGTTCTTCTGAGCGGGACTCTG
GGGTTCGAAATGACCGACCAAGCGACGCCCAACCTGCCATCACGAGATTTCGATTCCACCGCCGCCTTCT
ATGAAAGGTTGGGCTTCGGAATCGTTTTCCGGGACGCCGGCTGGATGATCCTCCAGCGCGGGGATCTCAT
GCTGGAGTTCTTCGCCCACCCTAGGGGGAGGCTAACTGAAACACGGAAGGAGACAATACCGGAAGGAACC
CGCGCTATGACGGCAATAAAAAGACAGAATAAAACGCACGGTGTTGGGTCGTTTGTTCATAAACGCGGGG
TTCGGTCCCAGGGCTGGCACTCTGTCGATACCCCACCGAGACCCCATTGGGGCCAATACGCCCGCGTTTC
TTCCTTTTCCCCACCCCACCCCCCAAGTTCGGGTGAAGGCCCAGGGCTCGCAGCCAACGTCGGGGCGGCA
GGCCCTGCCATAGCCTCAGGTTACTCATATATACTTTAGATTGATTTAAAACTTCATTTTTAATTTAAAA
GGATCTAGGTGAAGATCCTTTTTGATAATCTCATGACCAAAATCCCTTAACGTGAGTTTTCGTTCCACTG
AGCGTCAGACCCCGTAGAAAAGATCAAAGGATCTTCTTGAGATCCTTTTTTTCTGCGCGTAATCTGCTGC
TTGCAAACAAAAAAACCACCGCTACCAGCGGTGGTTTGTTTGCCGGATCAAGAGCTACCAACTCTTTTTC
CGAAGGTAACTGGCTTCAGCAGAGCGCAGATACCAAATACTGTTCTTCTAGTGTAGCCGTAGTTAGGCCA
CCACTTCAAGAACTCTGTAGCACCGCCTACATACCTCGCTCTGCTAATCCTGTTACCAGTGGCTGCTGCC
AGTGGCGATAAGTCGTGTCTTACCGGGTTGGACTCAAGACGATAGTTACCGGATAAGGCGCAGCGGTCGG
GCTGAACGGGGGGTTCGTGCACACAGCCCAGCTTGGAGCGAACGACCTACACCGAACTGAGATACCTACA
GCGTGAGCTATGAGAAAGCGCCACGCTTCCCGAAGGGAGAAAGGCGGACAGGTATCCGGTAAGCGGCAGG
GTCGGAACAGGAGAGCGCACGAGGGAGCTTCCAGGGGGAAACGCCTGGTATCTTTATAGTCCTGTCGGGT
TTCGCCACCTCTGACTTGAGCGTCGATTTTTGTGATGCTCGTCAGGGGGGCGGAGCCTATGGAAAAACGC
CAGCAACGCGGCCTTTTTACGGTTCCTGGCCTTTTGCTGGCCTTTTGCTCACATGTTCTTTCCTGCGTT
